Addgene plasmid #168645: pDONR223 MERS-CoV ORF4b_stop
Purpose: Gateway-compatible Entry vector
Depositing lab: Fritz Roth. Depositing organization: Sinai Health System. Publication: A resource of human coronavirus protein-coding sequences in a flexible, multipurpose Gateway Entry clone collection. Weller B, Lin CW, Pogoutse O, Sauer M, Marin-de la Rosa N, Strobel A, Young V, Knapp JJ, Rayhan A, Falter C, Kim DK, Roth FP, Falter-Braun P. G3 (Bethesda). 2023 Jul 5;13(7):jkad105. doi: 10.1093/g3journal/jkad105. PubMed 37267226.
Backbone
  Vector backbone: pDONR223
  Backbone manufacturer: Rual et al, Genome Res. 14:2128-2135, 2004.
  Backbone size w/o insert (bp): 5005
  Vector type: Other
Growth in bacteria
  Bacterial resistance: Spectinomycin, 50 μg/mL
  Growth temperature: 37°C
  Growth strain: DH5alpha
  Copy number: Unknown
Gene/Insert
  Gene/Insert name: ORF4b
  Species: Other
  Insert size (bp): 741
  Entrez Gene: orf4b (a.k.a. G128_gp05)
  Cloning method: Gateway Cloning
  Sequencing primers: 5′ m13-For; 3′ m13-Rev
Resource information
  A portion of this plasmid was derived from a plasmid made by: Falter-Braun Lab
Terms and licenses: Academic/Nonprofit Terms; Industry Terms
How to cite: pDONR223 MERS-CoV ORF4b_stop was a gift from Fritz Roth (Addgene plasmid # 168645 ; http://n2t.net/addgene:168645 ; RRID:Addgene_168645)
