[The description below was written by a language model from this plasmid's Addgene catalogue record.]
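Description:
pDONR223 MERS-CoV ORF4b_stop is a Gateway Entry clone carrying the ORF4b coding sequence of Middle East respiratory syndrome coronavirus in the pDONR223 donor backbone. It is a bacterial cloning plasmid rather than an expression vector: it is propagated in standard E. coli cloning strains under spectinomycin selection. The record does not list an origin of replication or a copy number, and no feature table is provided. The backbone is recorded as about 5 kb before insertion, although Gateway recombination into a donor vector normally replaces the counter-selection cassette between the recombination sites, so the final plasmid is not simply the sum of backbone and insert.

The insert is 741 bp and corresponds to the viral orf4b gene, which encodes an accessory protein of MERS-CoV. It was introduced by Gateway cloning, so in the Entry clone the open reading frame is expected to be flanked by attL recombination sites, with M13 forward and reverse priming sites on either side for sequence verification. The "_stop" suffix suggests that this version retains a stop codon at the end of the ORF. That makes it suited to native C-terminus or N-terminally tagged expression after transfer, as opposed to C-terminal fusions, which need a stop-less version. No promoter, tag or reporter is recorded, which fits an Entry vector whose role is to hold the ORF rather than express it.

The plasmid belongs to a collection of human coronavirus protein-coding sequences built as a flexible Gateway resource. Its typical use is as the source for LR recombination into Destination vectors of the user's choice, for example for expression, interaction or functional assays of the viral protein.
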