>Addgene plasmid #168645 | pDONR223 MERS-CoV ORF4b_stop | depositor partial sequence | sequence record 326854 | Inserted CDS with Stop codon
ATGGAGGAATCCCTGATGGATGTTCCCTCTACCTCCGGCACTCAAGTTTATTCGCGCAAAGCGAGGAAGA
GGAGCCATTCTCCAACTAAGAAACTGCGCTACGTTAAGCGTAGATTTTCTCTTCTGCGCCATGAAGACCT
TAGTGTTATTGTCCAACCAACACACTATGTCAGGGTTACATTTTCAGACCCCAACATGTGGTATCTACGT
TCGGGTCATCATTTACACTCAGTTCACAATTGGCTTAAACCTTATGGCGGCCAACCTGTTTCTGAGTACC
ATATTACTCTAGCTTTGCTAAATCTCACTGATGAAGATTTAGCTAGAGATTTTTCACCCATTGCGCTCTT
TTTGCGCAATGTCAGATTTGAGCTACATGAGTTCGCCTTGCTGCGCAAAACTCTTGTTCTTAATGCATCA
GAGATCTACTGTGCTAACATACATAGATTTAAGCCTGTGTATAGAGTTAACACGGCAATCCCTACTATTA
AGGATTGGCTTCTCGTTCAGGGATTTTCCCTTTACCATAGTGGCCTCCCTTTACATATGTCAATCTCTAA
ATTGCATGCACTGGATGATGTTACTCGCAATTACATCATTACAATGCCATGCTTTAGAACTTACCCTCAA
CAAATGTTTGTTACTCCTTTGGCCGTAGATGTTGTCTCCATACGGTCTTCCAATCAGGGTAATAAACAAA
TTGTTCATTCTTATCCCATTTTACATCATCCAGGATTTTAA
